>Addgene plasmid #180652 | pLVX-CALPAIN-7-mCherry | addgene full sequence | sequence record 358677 | Addgene NGS Result
GGAAGGGCTAATTCACTCCCAAAGAAGACAAGATATCCTTGATCTGTGGATCTACCACACACAAGGCTAC
TTCCCTGATTAGCAGAACTACACACCAGGGCCAGGGGTCAGATATCCACTGACCTTTGGATGGTGCTACA
AGCTAGTACCAGTTGAGCCAGATAAGGTAGAAGAGGCCAATAAAGGAGAGAACACCAGCTTGTTACACCC
TGTGAGCCTGCATGGGATGGATGACCCGGAGAGAGAAGTGTTAGAGTGGAGGTTTGACAGCCGCCTAGCA
TTTCATCACGTGGCCCGAGAGCTGCATCCGGAGTACTTCAAGAACTGCTGATATCGAGCTTGCTACAAGG
GACTTTCCGCTGGGGACTTTCCAGGGAGGCGTGGCCTGGGCGGGACTGGGGAGTGGCGAGCCCTCAGATC
CTGCATATAAGCAGCTGCTTTTTGCCTGTACTGGGTCTCTCTGGTTAGACCAGATCTGAGCCTGGGAGCT
CTCTGGCTAACTAGGGAACCCACTGCTTAAGCCTCAATAAAGCTTGCCTTGAGTGCTTCAAGTAGTGTGT
GCCCGTCTGTTGTGTGACTCTGGTAACTAGAGATCCCTCAGACCCTTTTAGTCAGTGTGGAAAATCTCTA
GCAGTGGCGCCCGAACAGGGACTTGAAAGCGAAAGGGAAACCAGAGGAGCTCTCTCGACGCAGGACTCGG
CTTGCTGAAGCGCGCACGGCAAGAGGCGAGGGGCGGCGACTGGTGAGTACGCCAAAAATTTTGACTAGCG
GAGGCTAGAAGGAGAGAGATGGGTGCGAGAGCGTCAGTATTAAGCGGGGGAGAATTAGATCGCGATGGGA
AAAAATTCGGTTAAGGCCAGGGGGAAAGAAAAAATATAAATTAAAACATATAGTATGGGCAAGCAGGGAG
CTAGAACGATTCGCAGTTAATCCTGGCCTGTTAGAAACATCAGAAGGCTGTAGACAAATACTGGGACAGC
TACAACCATCCCTTCAGACAGGATCAGAAGAACTTAGATCATTATATAATACAGTAGCAACCCTCTATTG
TGTGCATCAAAGGATAGAGATAAAAGACACCAAGGAAGCTTTAGACAAGATAGAGGAAGAGCAAAACAAA
AGTAAGACCACCGCACAGCAAGCGGCCGGCCGCTGATCTTCAGACCTGGAGGAGGAGATATGAGGGACAA
TTGGAGAAGTGAATTATATAAATATAAAGTAGTAAAAATTGAACCATTAGGAGTAGCACCCACCAAGGCA
AAGAGAAGAGTGGTGCAGAGAGAAAAAAGAGCAGTGGGAATAGGAGCTTTGTTCCTTGGGTTCTTGGGAG
CAGCAGGAAGCACTATGGGCGCAGCGTCAATGACGCTGACGGTACAGGCCAGACAATTATTGTCTGGTAT
AGTGCAGCAGCAGAACAATTTGCTGAGGGCTATTGAGGCGCAACAGCATCTGTTGCAACTCACAGTCTGG
GGCATCAAGCAGCTCCAGGCAAGAATCCTGGCTGTGGAAAGATACCTAAAGGATCAACAGCTCCTGGGGA
TTTGGGGTTGCTCTGGAAAACTCATTTGCACCACTGCTGTGCCTTGGAATGCTAGTTGGAGTAATAAATC
TCTGGAACAGATTTGGAATCACACGACCTGGATGGAGTGGGACAGAGAAATTAACAATTACACAAGCTTA
ATACACTCCTTAATTGAAGAATCGCAAAACCAGCAAGAAAAGAATGAACAAGAATTATTGGAATTAGATA
AATGGGCAAGTTTGTGGAATTGGTTTAACATAACAAATTGGCTGTGGTATATAAAATTATTCATAATGAT
AGTAGGAGGCTTGGTAGGTTTAAGAATAGTTTTTGCTGTACTTTCTATAGTGAATAGAGTTAGGCAGGGA
TATTCACCATTATCGTTTCAGACCCACCTCCCAACCCCGAGGGGACCCGACAGGCCCGAAGGAATAGAAG
AAGAAGGTGGAGAGAGAGACAGAGACAGATCCATTCGATTAGTGAACGGATCTCGACGGTATCGCCTTTA
AAAGAAAAGGGGGGATTGGGGGGTACAGTGCAGGGGAAAGAATAGTAGACATAATAGCAACAGACATACA
AACTAAAGAATTACAAAAACAAATTACAAAAATTCAAAATTTTCGGGTTTATTACAGGGACAGCAGAGAT
CCAGTTTATCGATGAGGCCCTTTCGTCTTCACTCGAGTTTACTCCCTATCAGTGATAGAGAACGTATGTC
GAGTTTACTCCCTATCAGTGATAGAGAACGATGTCGAGTTTACTCCCTATCAGTGATAGAGAACGTATGT
CGAGTTTACTCCCTATCAGTGATAGAGAACGTATGTCGAGTTTACTCCCTATCAGTGATAGAGAACGTAT
GTCGAGTTTATCCCTATCAGTGATAGAGAACGTATGTCGAGTTTACTCCCTATCAGTGATAGAGAACGTA
TGTCGAGGTAGGCGTGTACGGTGGGAGGCCTATATAAGCAGAGCTCGTTTAGTGAACCGTCAGATCGCCT
GGAGAAGGATCCGCCACCATGGACGCCACAGCACTGGAGCGGGACGCTGTGCAGTTCGCCCGTCTGGCGG
TTCAGCGCGACCACGAAGGCCGCTACTCCGAGGCGGTGTTTTATTACAAGGAAGCTGCACAAGCCTTAAT
TTATGCTGAGATGGCAGGATCAAGCCTAGAAAATATTCAAGAAAAAATAACTGAGTATCTGGAAAGAGTT
CAAGCTCTACATTCAGCAGTTCAGTCAAAGAGTGCTGATCCTTTGAAGTCAAAACATCAGTTGGACTTAG
AGCGTGCTCATTTCCTTGTTACACAAGCTTTTGATGAAGATGAAAAAGAGAATGTTGAAGATGCTATAGA
ATTGTACACAGAAGCTGTGGATCTCTGTCTGAAAACATCTTATGAAACTGCTGATAAAGTCCTGCAAAAT
AAACTGAAACAGTTGGCTCGACAGGCGCTAGACAGAGCAGAAGCGCTGAGTGAGCCTTTGACCAAGCCAG
TTGGCAAAATCAGTTCAACAAGTGTTAAGCCAAAGCCACCTCCAGTGAGAGCACATTTTCCACTGGGCGC
TAATCCCTTCCTTGAAAGACCTCAGTCATTTATAAGTCCTCAGTCATGTGATGCACAAGGACAGAGATAC
ACAGCAGAAGAAATAGAAGTACTCAGGACAACATCAAAAATAAATGGTATAGAATATGTTCCTTTCATGA
ATGTTGACCTGAGAGAACGTTTTGCCTATCCAATGCCTTTCTGTGATAGATGGGGCAAGCTACCATTATC
ACCTAAACAAAAAACTACATTTTCCAAGTGGGTACGACCAGAAGACCTCACCAACAATCCTACAATGATA
TATACTGTGTCCAGTTTTAGCATAAAGCAGACAATAGTATCGGATTGCTCCTTTGTGGCATCACTGGCCA
TCAGTGCAGCTTATGAAAGACGTTTTAATAAGAAGTTAATTACCGGCATAATTTACCCTCAAAACAAGGA
TGGTGAACCAGAATACAATCCATGTGGGAAGTATATGGTAAAACTTCACCTCAATGGTGTCCCAAGAAAG
GTGATAATTGATGACCAGTTACCTGTTGATCACAAGGGAGAATTGCTCTGTTCTTATTCCAACAACAAAA
GTGAATTATGGGTTTCTCTCATAGAAAAAGCATACATGAAAGTCATGGGAGGATATGATTTTCCAGGATC
CAACTCCAATATTGATCTTCATGCACTGACTGGCTGGATACCAGAAAGAATTGCTATGCATTCAGATAGC
CAAACTTTCAGTAAGGATAATTCTTTCAGAATGCTTTATCAAAGATTTCACAAAGGAGATGTCCTCATCA
CTGCGTCAACTGGAATGATGACAGAAGCTGAAGGAGAGAAGTGGGGTCTGGTTCCCACACACGCATATGC
TGTTTTGGATATTAGAGAGTTCAAGGGGCTGCGATTTATCCAGTTGAAAAATCCTTGGAGTCATTTACGT
TGGAAAGGAAGATACAGTGAAAATGATGTAAAAAACTGGACTCCAGAGTTGCAAAAGTATTTAAACTTTG
ATCCCCGAACAGCTCAGAAAATAGACAACGGAATATTTTGGATTTCCTGGGATGATCTCTGCCAGTATTA
TGATGTGATTTATTTGAGTTGGAATCCAGGTCTTTTTAAAGAATCAACATGTATTCACAGTACTTGGGAT
GCTAAGCAAGGACCTGTGAAAGATGCCTATAGCCTGGCCAACAACCCCCAGTACAAACTGGAGGTGCAGT
GTCCACAGGGGGGTGCTGCAGTTTGGGTTTTGCTTAGTAGACACATAACAGACAAGGATGATTTTGCGAA
TAATCGAGAATTTATCACAATGGTTGTATACAAGACTGATGGGAAAAAAGTTTATTACCCAGCTGACCCA
CCTCCATACATTGATGGAATTCGAATTAACAGCCCTCATTATTTGACTAAGATAAAGCTGACCACACCTG
GGACGCACACGTTCACGCTAGTGGTTTCTCAATATGAAAAACAGAACACAATCCATTACACGGTTCGGGT
ATATTCAGCATGCAGCTTTACTTTTTCAAAGATTCCTTCACCATACACCTTATCAAAACGGATTAATGGA
AAGTGGAGTGGTCAGAGTGCTGGAGGATGTGGAAATTTCCAAGAGACTCACAAAAATAACCCCATCTACC
AATTCCATATAGAAAAGACTGGGCCGTTACTGATTGAGCTACGAGGACCAAGGCAATATAGCGTTGGATT
TGAGGTTGTAACAGTTTCTACTCTAGGAGATCCTGGTCCCCATGGCTTTCTGAGGAAATCTAGTGGTGAC
TATAGGTGTGGGTTTTGCTACCTGGAATTAGAAAATATACCTTCTGGGATCTTCAATATCATTCCTAGTA
CCTTTTTGCCTAAACAAGAAGGACCTTTTTTCTTGGACTTTAATAGTATTATCCCCATCAAGATCACACA
ACTTCAGGTGAGCAAGGGCGAGGAGGATAACATGGCCATCATCAAGGAGTTCATGCGCTTCAAGGTGCAC
ATGGAGGGCTCCGTGAACGGCCACGAGTTCGAGATCGAGGGCGAGGGCGAGGGCCGCCCCTACGAGGGCA
CCCAGACCGCCAAGCTGAAGGTGACCAAGGGTGGCCCCCTGCCCTTCGCCTGGGACATCCTGTCCCCTCA
GTTCATGTACGGCTCCAAGGCCTACGTGAAGCACCCCGCCGACATCCCCGACTACTTGAAGCTGTCCTTC
CCCGAGGGCTTCAAGTGGGAGCGCGTGATGAACTTCGAGGACGGCGGCGTGGTGACCGTGACCCAGGACT
CCTCCCTGCAGGACGGCGAGTTCATCTACAAGGTGAAGCTGCGCGGCACCAACTTCCCCTCCGACGGCCC
CGTAATGCAGAAGAAGACCATGGGCTGGGAGGCCTCCTCCGAGCGGATGTACCCCGAGGACGGCGCCCTG
AAGGGCGAGATCAAGCAGAGGCTGAAGCTGAAGGACGGCGGCCACTACGACGCTGAGGTCAAGACCACCT
ACAAGGCCAAGAAGCCCGTGCAGCTGCCCGGCGCCTACAACGTCAACATCAAGTTGGACATCACCTCCCA
CAACGAGGACTACACCATCGTGGAACAGTACGAACGCGCCGAGGGCCGCCACTCCACCGGCGGCATGGAC
GAGCTGTACAAGTGAGAATTCTACCGGGTAGGGGAGGCGCTTTTCCCAAGGCAGTCTGGAGCATGCGCTT
TAGCAGCCCCGCTGGGCACTTGGCGCTACACAAGTGGCCTCTGGCCTCGCACACATTCCACATCCACCGG
TAGGCGCCAACCGGCTCCGTTCTTTGGTGGCCCCTTCGCGCCACCTTCTACTCCTCCCCTAGTCAGGAAG
TTCCCCCCCGCCCCGCAGCTCGCGTCGTGCAGGACGTGACAAATGGAAGTAGCACGTCTCACTAGTCTCG
TGCAGATGGACAGCACCGCTGAGCAATGGAAGCGGGTAGGCCTTTGGGGCAGCGGCCAATAGCAGCTTTG
CTCCTTCGCTTTCTGGGCTCAGAGGCTGGGAAGGGGTGGGTCCGGGGGCGGGCTCAGGGGCGGGCTCAGG
GGCGGGGCGGGCGCCCGAAGGTCCTCCGGAGGCCCGGCATTCTGCACGCTTCAAAAGCGCACGTCTGCCG
CGCTGTTCTCCTCTTCCTCATCTCCGGGCCTTTCGACCTGCAGCCCAAGCTTACCATGACCGAGTACAAG
CCCACGGTGCGCCTCGCCACCCGCGACGACGTCCCCAGGGCCGTACGCACCCTCGCCGCCGCGTTCGCCG
ACTACCCCGCCACGCGCCACACCGTCGATCCGGACCGCCACATCGAGCGGGTCACCGAGCTGCAAGAACT
CTTCCTCACGCGCGTCGGGCTCGACATCGGCAAGGTGTGGGTCGCGGACGACGGCGCCGCGGTGGCGGTC
TGGACCACGCCGGAGAGCGTCGAAGCGGGGGCGGTGTTCGCCGAGATCGGCCCGCGCATGGCCGAGTTGA
GCGGTTCCCGGCTGGCCGCGCAGCAACAGATGGAAGGCCTCCTGGCGCCGCACCGGCCCAAGGAGCCCGC
GTGGTTCCTGGCCACCGTCGGCGTCTCGCCCGACCACCAGGGCAAGGGTCTGGGCAGCGCCGTCGTGCTC
CCCGGAGTGGAGGCGGCCGAGCGCGCCGGGGTGCCCGCCTTCCTGGAGACCTCCGCGCCCCGCAACCTCC
CCTTCTACGAGCGGCTCGGCTTCACCGTCACCGCCGACGTCGAGGTGCCCGAAGGACCGCGCACCTGGTG
CATGACCCGCAAGCCCGGTGCCTGACGGGCGCGTCTGGAACAATCAACCTCTGGATTACAAAATTTGTGA
AAGATTGACTGGTATTCTTAACTATGTTGCTCCTTTTACGCTATGTGGATACGCTGCTTTAATGCCTTTG
TATCATGCTATTGCTTCCCGTATGGCTTTCATTTTCTCCTCCTTGTATAAATCCTGGTTGCTGTCTCTTT
ATGAGGAGTTGTGGCCCGTTGTCAGGCAACGTGGCGTGGTGTGCACTGTGTTTGCTGACGCAACCCCCAC
TGGTTGGGGCATTGCCACCACCTGTCAGCTCCTTTCCGGGACTTTCGCTTTCCCCCTCCCTATTGCCACG
GCGGAACTCATCGCCGCCTGCCTTGCCCGCTGCTGGACAGGGGCTCGGCTGTTGGGCACTGACAATTCCG
TGGTGTTGTCGGGGAAGCTGACGTCCTTTCCATGGCTGCTCGCCTGTGTTGCCACCTGGATTCTGCGCGG
GACGTCCTTCTGCTACGTCCCTTCGGCCCTCAATCCAGCGGACCTTCCTTCCCGCGGCCTGCTGCCGGCT
CTGCGGCCTCTTCCGCGTCTTCGCCTTCGCCCTCAGACGAGTCGGATCTCCCTTTGGGCCGCCTCCCCGC
CTGGAATTAATTCTGCAGTCGAGACCTAGAAAAACATGGAGCAATCACAAGTAGCAATACAGCAGCTACC
AATGCTGATTGTGCCTGGCTAGAAGCACAAGAGGAGGAGGAGGTGGGTTTTCCAGTCACACCTCAGGTAC
CTTTAAGACCAATGACTTACAAGGCAGCTGTAGATCTTAGCCACTTTTTAAAAGAAAAGAGGGGACTGGA
AGGGCTAATTCACTCCCAACGAAGACAAGATATCCTTGATCTGTGGATCTACCACACACAAGGCTACTTC
CCTGATTAGCAGAACTACACACCAGGGCCAGGGGTCAGATATCCACTGACCTTTGGATGGTGCTACAAGC
TAGTACCAGTTGAGCCAGATAAGGTAGAAGAGGCCAATAAAGGAGAGAACACCAGCTTGTTACACCCTGT
GAGCCTGCATGGGATGGATGACCCGGAGAGAGAAGTGTTAGAGTGGAGGTTTGACAGCCGCCTAGCATTT
CATCACGTGGCCCGAGAGCTGCATCCGGAGTACTTCAAGAACTGCTGATATCGAGCTTGCTACAAGGGAC
TTTCCGCTGGGGACTTTCCAGGGAGGCGTGGCCTGGGCGGGACTGGGGAGTGGCGAGCCCTCAGATCCTG
CATATAAGCAGCTGCTTTTTGCCTGTACTGGGTCTCTCTGGTTAGACCAGATCTGAGCCTGGGAGCTCTC
TGGCTAACTAGGGAACCCACTGCTTAAGCCTCAATAAAGCTTGCCTTGAGTGCTTCAAGTAGTGTGTGCC
CGTCTGTTGTGTGACTCTGGTAACTAGAGATCCCTCAGACCCTTTTAGTCAGTGTGGAAAATCTCTAGCA
GTAGTAGTTCATGTCATCTTATTATTCAGTATTTATAACTTGCAAAGAAATGAATATCAGAGAGTGAGAG
GCCTTGACATTGCTAGCGTTTACCGTCGACCTCTAGCTAGAGCTTGGCGTAATCATGGTCATAGCTGTTT
CCTGTGTGAAATTGTTATCCGCTCACAATTCCACACAACATACGAGCCGGAAGCATAAAGTGTAAAGCCT
GGGGTGCCTAATGAGTGAGCTAACTCACATTAATTGCGTTGCGCTCACTGCCCGCTTTCCAGTCGGGAAA
CCTGTCGTGCCAGCTGCATTAATGAATCGGCCAACGCGCGGGGAGAGGCGGTTTGCGTATTGGGCGCTCT
TCCGCTTCCTCGCTCACTGACTCGCTGCGCTCGGTCGTTCGGCTGCGGCGAGCGGTATCAGCTCACTCAA
AGGCGGTAATACGGTTATCCACAGAATCAGGGGATAACGCAGGAAAGAACATGTGAGCAAAAGGCCAGCA
AAAGGCCAGGAACCGTAAAAAGGCCGCGTTGCTGGCGTTTTTCCATAGGCTCCGCCCCCCTGACGAGCAT
CACAAAAATCGACGCTCAAGTCAGAGGTGGCGAAACCCGACAGGACTATAAAGATACCAGGCGTTTCCCC
CTGGAAGCTCCCTCGTGCGCTCTCCTGTTCCGACCCTGCCGCTTACCGGATACCTGTCCGCCTTTCTCCC
TTCGGGAAGCGTGGCGCTTTCTCATAGCTCACGCTGTAGGTATCTCAGTTCGGTGTAGGTCGTTCGCTCC
AAGCTGGGCTGTGTGCACGAACCCCCCGTTCAGCCCGACCGCTGCGCCTTATCCGGTAACTATCGTCTTG
AGTCCAACCCGGTAAGACACGACTTATCGCCACTGGCAGCAGCCACTGGTAACAGGATTAGCAGAGCGAG
GTATGTAGGCGGTGCTACAGAGTTCTTGAAGTGGTGGCCTAACTACGGCTACACTAGAAGAACAGTATTT
GGTATCTGCGCTCTGCTGAAGCCAGTTACCTTCGGAAAAAGAGTTGGTAGCTCTTGATCCGGCAAACAAA
CCACCGCTGGTAGCGGTGGTTTTTTTGTTTGCAAGCAGCAGATTACGCGCAGAAAAAAAGGATCTCAAGA
AGATCCTTTGATCTTTTCTACGGGGTCTGACGCTCAGTGGAACGAAAACTCACGTTAAGGGATTTTGGTC
ATGAGATTATCAAAAAGGATCTTCACCTAGATCCTTTTAAATTAAAAATGAAGTTTTAAATCAATCTAAA
GTATATATGAGTAAACTTGGTCTGACAGTTACCAATGCTTAATCAGTGAGGCACCTATCTCAGCGATCTG
TCTATTTCGTTCATCCATAGTTGCCTGACTCCCCGTCGTGTAGATAACTACGATACGGGAGGGCTTACCA
TCTGGCCCCAGTGCTGCAATGATACCGCGAGACCCACGCTCACCGGCTCCAGATTTATCAGCAATAAACC
AGCCAGCCGGAAGGGCCGAGCGCAGAAGTGGTCCTGCAACTTTATCCGCCTCCATCCAGTCTATTAATTG
TTGCCGGGAAGCTAGAGTAAGTAGTTCGCCAGTTAATAGTTTGCGCAACGTTGTTGCCATTGCTACAGGC
ATCGTGGTGTCACGCTCGTCGTTTGGTATGGCTTCATTCAGCTCCGGTTCCCAACGATCAAGGCGAGTTA
CATGATCCCCCATGTTGTGCAAAAAAGCGGTTAGCTCCTTCGGTCCTCCGATCGTTGTCAGAAGTAAGTT
GGCCGCAGTGTTATCACTCATGGTTATGGCAGCACTGCATAATTCTCTTACTGTCATGCCATCCGTAAGA
TGCTTTTCTGTGACTGGTGAGTACTCAACCAAGTCATTCTGAGAATAGTGTATGCGGCGACCGAGTTGCT
CTTGCCCGGCGTCAATACGGGATAATACCGCGCCACATAGCAGAACTTTAAAAGTGCTCATCATTGGAAA
ACGTTCTTCGGGGCGAAAACTCTCAAGGATCTTACCGCTGTTGAGATCCAGTTCGATGTAACCCACTCGT
GCACCCAACTGATCTTCAGCATCTTTTACTTTCACCAGCGTTTCTGGGTGAGCAAAAACAGGAAGGCAAA
ATGCCGCAAAAAAGGGAATAAGGGCGACACGGAAATGTTGAATACTCATACTCTTCCTTTTTCAATATTA
TTGAAGCATTTATCAGGGTTATTGTCTCATGAGCGGATACATATTTGAATGTATTTAGAAAAATAAACAA
ATAGGGGTTCCGCGCACATTTCCCCGAAAAGTGCCACCTGACGTCGACGGATCGGGAGATCAACTTGTTT
ATTGCAGCTTATAATGGTTACAAATAAAGCAATAGCATCACAAATTTCACAAATAAAGCATTTTTTTCAC
TGCATTCTAGTTGTGGTTTGTCCAAACTCATCAATGTATCTTATCATGTCTGGATCAACTGGATAACTCA
AGCTAACCAAAATCATCCCAAACTTCCCACCCCATACCCTATTACCACTGCCAATTACCTGTGGTTTCAT
TTACTCTAAACCTGTGATTCCTCTGAATTATTTTCATTTTAAAGAAATTGTATTTGTTAAATATGTACTA
CAAACTTAGTAGTT
Features (pLannotate 1.2.2; 23 found; start..end, strand, type, name):
    376..633     +  LTR            5' LTR (truncated): truncated 5' long terminal repeat (LTR) from HIV-1
    680..805     +  misc_feature   HIV-1 Ψ: packaging signal of human immunodeficiency virus type 1
    789..1127    +  CDS            HIV-1 gag (fragment): gag protein from human immunodeficiency virus 1; gag
   1302..1535    +  misc_feature   RRE: The Rev response element (RRE) of HIV-1 allows for Rev-dependent mRNA export from the nucleus to the cytoplasm.
   1912..2012    +  CDS            Rev (fragment): human immunodeficiency virus 1 (HIV-1) Rev protein; rev; enhances nuclear export of unspliced and incompletely spliced viral mRNAs
   2027..2142    +  misc_feature   cPPT/CTS: central polypurine tract and central termination sequence of HIV-1 (lacking the first T)
   2205..2519    +  promoter       tight TRE promoter: Tet-responsive promoter PTight, consisting of seven tet operator sequences followed by the minimal CMV promoter
   2539..4977    +  CDS            CAPN7: CAN7_HUMAN - Also known as PALBH. Experimental evidence at protein level: Swiss-Prot protein existence level 1. Calcium-regulated non-lysosomal thiol-protease. From Homo sapiens (Human).
   4977..5683    +  CDS            mCherry (fragment): monomeric derivative of DsRed fluorescent protein (Shaner et al., 2004) mammalian codon-optimized
   5696..6195    +  promoter       PGK promoter: mouse phosphoglycerate kinase 1 promoter
   6216..6815    +  CDS            PuroR: puromycin N-acetyltransferase; pac from Streptomyces alboniger; confers resistance to puromycin
   6832..7420    +  misc_feature   WPRE: woodchuck hepatitis virus posttranscriptional regulatory element
   7437..7955    +  CDS            nef (fragment): NEF_HV1BR - Experimental evidence at protein level: Swiss-Prot protein existence level 1. Extracellular Nef protein targets CD4(+) T-lymphocytes for apoptosis by interacting with CXCR4 surface receptors (PubMed:14990729). From Human immunodeficiency virus type 1 group M subtype B (isolate BRU/LAI) (HIV-1).
   8003..8260    +  LTR            5' LTR (truncated): truncated 5' long terminal repeat (LTR) from HIV-1
   8410..8432    -  protein_bind   lac operator (fragment): The lac repressor binds to the lac operator to inhibit transcription in E. coli. This inhibition can be relieved by adding lactose or isopropyl-β-D-thiogalactopyranoside (IPTG). lac repressor encoded by lacI
   8436..8466    -  promoter       lac promoter: promoter for the E. coli lac operon
   8481..8502    -  protein_bind   CAP binding site: CAP binding activates transcription in the presence of cAMP. E. coli catabolite activator protein
   8515..8607    -  CDS            lacI (fragment): lac repressor; lacI; The lac repressor binds to the lac operator to inhibit transcription in E. coli. This inhibition can be relieved by adding lactose or isopropyl-β-D-thiogalactopyranoside (IPTG).
   8790..9378    -  rep_origin     ori: high-copy-number ColE1/pMB1/pBR322/pUC origin of replication
   9549..10409   -  CDS            AmpR: β-lactamase; bla; confers resistance to ampicillin, carbenicillin, and related antibiotics
  10410..10514   -  promoter       AmpR promoter: bla
  10562..10696   +  polyA_signal   SV40 poly(A) signal: SV40 polyadenylation signal
  10863..328     +  CDS            nef (fragment) (across the origin): NEF_HV1BR - Experimental evidence at protein level: Swiss-Prot protein existence level 1. Extracellular Nef protein targets CD4(+) T-lymphocytes for apoptosis by interacting with CXCR4 surface receptors (PubMed:14990729). From Human immunodeficiency virus type 1 group M subtype B (isolate BRU/LAI) (HIV-1).
