[The description below was written by a language model from this plasmid's Addgene catalogue record and pLannotate feature annotations shown in this document.]
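Description:
pLVX-CALPAIN-7-mCherry is an HIV-1-based lentiviral expression vector built on the Clontech pLVX backbone, designed for doxycycline-inducible expression of human calpain-7 (CAPN7) fused at its C terminus to the red fluorescent protein mCherry. In bacteria the roughly 10.9 kb plasmid replicates from a high-copy ColE1/pUC-type origin and is selected with ampicillin through the β-lactamase gene; a recombination-deficient strain is recorded for propagation, as is usual for LTR-containing plasmids. The viral portion carries HIV-1 LTR sequences at both ends (annotated as truncated, each preceded by nef-derived sequence that overlaps the LTR U3 region), the Ψ packaging signal with a gag fragment, the Rev response element for Rev-dependent nuclear export of the genomic RNA, and the cPPT/CTS element that aids nuclear import of the reverse-transcribed genome. Viral structural and envelope functions are not encoded and must be provided separately.

Between the LTRs, a tight TRE promoter (seven tet operators upstream of a minimal CMV promoter) drives the CAPN7-mCherry open reading frame. No Tet transactivator is annotated in this plasmid, so induction depends on one being supplied by the target cells or a second vector. Downstream, a mouse PGK promoter expresses puromycin N-acetyltransferase for selection of transduced cells, and a WPRE enhances transcript stability and expression. The CAPN7 coding sequence carries silent changes that make it resistant to a specific siRNA, allowing depletion of the endogenous protein while the tagged version is expressed. The construct is used to generate stable cell lines, in work examining ESCRT-III and MIT-domain protein interactions in cytokinetic abscission.
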