Addgene plasmid #180652: pLVX-CALPAIN-7-mCherry
Purpose: Lentiviral expression vector for CALPAIN-7. Used for generating cell lines. Has C-terminal mCherry tag. Dox-inducible. Internal ID: WISP20-50.
Depositing lab: Wesley Sundquist. Depositing organization: University of Utah. Publication: Comprehensive analysis of the human ESCRT-III-MIT domain interactome reveals new cofactors for cytokinetic abscission. Wenzel DM, Mackay DR, Skalicky JJ, Paine EL, Miller MS, Ullman KS, Sundquist WI. Elife. 2022 Sep 15;11:e77779. doi: 10.7554/eLife.77779. PubMed 36107470.
Backbone
  Vector backbone: pLVX
  Backbone manufacturer: Clontech
  Vector type: Mammalian Expression, Lentiviral
  Selectable markers: Puromycin
Growth in bacteria
  Bacterial resistance: Ampicillin, 100 μg/mL
  Growth temperature: 37°C
  Growth strain: NEB Stable
  Copy number: Unknown
Gene/Insert
  Gene/Insert name: CALPAIN-7
  Species: H. sapiens (human)
  Mutation: siRNA resistant to: GCACCCAUACCUUUACAUU
  Tag / fusion protein: mCherry (C terminal on insert)
Terms and licenses: Academic/Nonprofit Terms; Industry Terms: Not Available to Industry
Depositor comments: Read the preprint on bioRxiv: https://www.biorxiv.org/content/10.1101/2022.02.09.477148v1
How to cite: pLVX-CALPAIN-7-mCherry was a gift from Wesley Sundquist (Addgene plasmid # 180652 ; http://n2t.net/addgene:180652 ; RRID:Addgene_180652)
